>Addgene plasmid #48285 | pET C-terminal TEV His6 cloning vector with BioBrick polycistronic restriction sites (9Bc) | depositor full sequence | sequence record 73675 | pET C-terminal TEV His6 cloning vector with BioBrick polycistronic restriction sites (9Bc) sequence 4755 bps
TTCTTGAAGACGAAAGGGCCTCGTGATACGCCTATTTTTATAGGTTAATGTCATGATAATAATGGTTTCT
TAGACGTCAGGTGGCACTTTTCGGGGAAATGTGCGCGGAACCCCTATTTGTTTATTTTTCTAAATACATT
CAAATATGTATCCGCTCATGAGACAATAACCCTGATAAATGCTTCAATAACATTGAAAAAGGAAGAGTAT
GAGTATTCAACATTTCCGTGTCGCCCTTATTCCCTTTTTTGCGGCATTTTGCCTTCCTGTTTTTGCTCAC
CCAGAAACGCTGGTGAAAGTAAAAGATGCTGAAGATCAGTTGGGTGCACGAGTGGGTTACATCGAACTGG
ATCTCAACAGCGGTAAGATCCTTGAGAGTTTTCGCCCCGAAGAACGTTTTCCAATGATGAGCACTTTTAA
AGTTCTGCTATGTGGCGCGGTATTATCCCGTGTTGACGCCGGGCAAGAGCAACTCGGTCGCCGCATACAC
TATTCTCAGAATGACTTGGTTGAGTACTCACCAGTCACAGAAAAGCATCTTACGGATGGCATGACAGTAA
GAGAATTATGCAGTGCTGCCATAACCATGAGTGATAACACTGCGGCCAACTTACTTCTGACAACGATCGG
AGGACCGAAGGAGCTAACCGCTTTTTTGCACAACATGGGGGATCATGTAACTCGCCTTGATCGTTGGGAA
CCGGAGCTGAATGAAGCCATACCAAACGACGAGCGTGACACCACGATGCCTGCAGCAATGGCAACAACGT
TGCGCAAACTATTAACTGGCGAACTACTTACTCTAGCTTCCCGGCAACAATTAATAGACTGGATGGAGGC
GGATAAAGTTGCAGGACCACTTCTGCGCTCGGCCCTTCCGGCTGGCTGGTTTATTGCTGATAAATCTGGA
GCCGGTGAGCGTGGGTCTCGCGGTATCATTGCAGCACTGGGGCCAGATGGTAAGCCCTCCCGTATCGTAG
TTATCTACACGACGGGGAGTCAGGCAACTATGGATGAACGAAATAGACAGATCGCTGAGATAGGTGCCTC
ACTGATTAAGCATTGGTAACTGTCAGACCAAGTTTACTCATATATACTTTAGATTGATTTAAAACTTCAT
TTTTAATTTAAAAGGATCTAGGTGAAGATCCTTTTTGATAATCTCATGACCAAAATCCCTTAACGTGAGT
TTTCGTTCCACTGAGCGTCAGACCCCGTAGAAAAGATCAAAGGATCTTCTTGAGATCCTTTTTTTCTGCG
CGTAATCTGCTGCTTGCAAACAAAAAAACCACCGCTACCAGCGGTGGTTTGTTTGCCGGATCAAGAGCTA
CCAACTCTTTTTCCGAAGGTAACTGGCTTCAGCAGAGCGCAGATACCAAATACTGTCCTTCTAGTGTAGC
CGTAGTTAGGCCACCACTTCAAGAACTCTGTAGCACCGCCTACATACCTCGCTCTGCTAATCCTGTTACC
AGTGGCTGCTGCCAGTGGCGATAAGTCGTGTCTTACCGGGTTGGACTCAAGACGATAGTTACCGGATAAG
GCGCAGCGGTCGGGCTGAACGGGGGGTTCGTGCACACAGCCCAGCTTGGAGCGAACGACCTACACCGAAC
TGAGATACCTACAGCGTGAGCTATGAGAAAGCGCCACGCTTCCCGAAGGGAGAAAGGCGGACAGGTATCC
GGTAAGCGGCAGGGTCGGAACAGGAGAGCGCACGAGGGAGCTTCCAGGGGGAAACGCCTGGTATCTTTAT
AGTCCTGTCGGGTTTCGCCACCTCTGACTTGAGCGTCGATTTTTGTGATGCTCGTCAGGGGGGCGGAGCC
TATGGAAAAACGCCAGCAACGCGGCCTTTTTACGGTTCCTGGCCTTTTGCTGGCCTTTTGCTCACATGTT
CTTTCCTGCGTTATCCCCTGATTCTGTGGATAACCGTATTACCGCCTTTGAGTGAGCTGATACCGCTCGC
CGCAGCCGAACGACCGAGCGCAGCGAGTCAGTGAGCGAGGAAGCGGAAGAGGCGCGCCATGCGGTATTTT
CTCCTTACGCATCTGTGCGGTATTTCACACCGCATATATGGTGCACTCTCAGTACAATCTGCTCTGATGC
CGCATAGTTAAGCCAGTATACACTCCGCTATCGCTACGTGACTGGGTCATGGCTGCGCCCCGACACCCGC
CAACACCCGCTGACGCGCCCTGACGGGCTTGTCTGCTCCCGGCATCCGCTTACAGACAAGCTGTGACCGT
CTCCGGGAGCTGCATGTGTCAGAGGTTTTCACCGTCATCACCGAAACGCGCGAGGCAGCTGCGGTAAAGC
TCATCAGCGTGGTCGTGAAGCGATTCACAGATGTCTGCCTGTTCATCCGCGTCCAGCTCGTTGAGTTTCT
CCAGAAGCGTTAATGTCTGGCTTCTGATAAAGCGGGCCATGTTAAGGGCGGTTTTTTCCTGTTTGGTCAC
TGATGCCTCCGTGTAAGGGGGATTTCTGTTCATGGGGGTAATGATACCGATGAAACGAGAGAGGATGCTC
ACGATACGGGTTACTGATGATGAACATGCCCGGTTACTGGAACGTTGTGAGGGTAAACAACTGGCGGTAT
GGATGCGGCGGGACCAGAGAAAAATCACTCAGGGTCAATGCCAGCGCTTCGTTAATACAGATGTAGGTGT
TCCACAGGGTAGCCAGCAGCATCCTGCGATGCAGATCCGGAACATAATGGTGCAGGGCGCTGACTTCCGC
GTTTCCAGACTTTACGAAACACGGAAACCGAAGACCATTCATGTTGTTGCTCAGGTCGCAGACGTTTTGC
AGCAGCAGTCGCTTCACGTTCGCTCGCGTATCGGTGATTCATTCTGCTAACCAGTAAGGCAACCCCGCCA
GCCTAGCCGGGTCCTCAACGACAGGAGCACGATCATGCGCACCCGTGGCCAGGACCCAACGCTGCCCGAG
ATGCGCCGCGTGCGGCTGCTGGAGATGGCGGACGCGATGGATATGTTCTGCCAAGGGTTGGTTTGCGCAT
TCACAGTTCTCCGCAAGAATTGATTGGCTCCAATTCTTGGAGTGGTGAATCCGTTAGCGAGGTGCCGCCG
GCTTCCATTCAGGTCGAGGTGGCCCGGCTCCATGCACCGCGACGCAACGCGGGGAGGCAGACAAGGTATA
GGGCGGCGCCTACAATCCATGCCAACCCGTTCCATGTGCTCGCCGAGGCGGCATAAATCGCCGTGACGAT
CAGCGGTCCAGTGATCGAAGTTAGGCTGGTAAGAGCCGCGAGCGATCCTTGAAGCTGTCCCTGATGGTCG
TCATCTACCTGCCTGGACAGCATGGCCTGCAACGCGGGCATCCCGATGCCGCCGGAAGCGAGAAGAATCA
TAATGGGGAAGGCCATCCAGCCTCGCGTCGCGAACGCCAGCAAGACGTAGCCCAGCGCGTCGGCCGCCAT
GCCGGCGATAATGGCCTGCTTCTCGCCGAAACGTTTGGTGGCGGGACCAGTGACGAAGGCTTGAGCGAGG
GCGTGCAAGATTCCGAATACCGCAAGCGACAGGCCGATCATCGTCGCGCTCCAGCGAAAGCGGTCCTCGC
CGAAAATGACCCAGAGCGCTGCCGGCACCTGTCCTACGAGTTGCATGATAAAGAAGACAGTCATAAGTGC
GGCGACGATAGTCATGCCCCGCGCCCACCGGAAGGAGCTGACTGGGTTGAAGGCTCTCAAGGGCATCGGT
CGACGCTCTCCCTTATGCGACTCCTGCATTAGGAAGCAGCCCAGTAGTAGGTTGAGGCCGTTGAGCACCG
CCGCCGCAAGGAATGGTGCATGCAAGGAGATGGCGCCCAACAGTCCCCCGGCCACGGGGCCTGCCACCAT
ACCCACGCCGAAACAAGCGCTCATGAGCCCGAAGTGGCGAGCCCGATCTTCCCCATCGGTGATGTCGGCG
ATATAGGCGCCAGCAACCGCACCTGTGGCGCCGGTGATGCCGGCCACGATGCGTCCGGCGTAGAGGATCG
AGATCTCGATCCCGCGAAATTAATACGACTCACTATAGGGAGACCACAACGGTTTCCCTCTAGTGCCGGC
TCCGGAGAGCTCTTTAATGCGGCCGCTTAATTAACTAGAAATAATTTTGTTTAACTTTAAGAAGGAGATA
TAGTTAACCTCTACTTCCAATCCGGCTCTCATCACCATCACCATCACTAATAACCAACTCCATAAGGATC
GCGATCGCCCTGCAGGCCGGCCGGTACCACGCGTGCGCGCTGATCCGGCTGCTAACAAAGCCCGAAAGGA
AGCTGAGTTGGCTGCTGCCACCGCTGAGCAATAACTAGCATAACCCCTTGGGGCCTCTAAACGGGTCTTG
AGGGGTTTTTTGCTGAAAGGAGGAACTATATCCGGATATCCACAGGACGGGTGTGGTCGCCATGATCGCG
TAGTCGATAGTGGCTCCAAGTAGCGAAGCGAGCAGGACTGGGCGGCGGCCAAAGCGGTCGGACAGTGCTC
CGAGAACGGGTGCGCATAGAAATTGCATCAACGCATATAGCGCTAGCAGCACGCCATAGTGACTGGCGAT
GCTGTCGGAATGGACGATATCCCGCAAGAGGCCCGGCAGTACCGGCATAACCAAGCCTATGCCTACAGCA
TCCAGGGTGACGGTGCCGAGGATGACGATGAGCGCATTGTTAGATTTCATACACGGTGCCTGACTGCGTT
AGCAATTTAACTGTGATAAACTACCGCATTAAAGCTTATCGATGATAAGCTGTCAAACATGAGAA
Features (pLannotate 1.2.2; 14 found; start..end, strand, type, name):
    104..208     +  promoter       AmpR promoter: bla
    209..1069    +  CDS            AmpR: β-lactamase; bla; confers resistance to ampicillin, carbenicillin, and related antibiotics
   1240..1828    +  rep_origin     ori: high-copy-number ColE1/pMB1/pBR322/pUC origin of replication
   2019..2157    -  misc_feature   bom: basis of mobility region from pBR322
   2259..2450    -  CDS            rop: Rop protein, which maintains plasmids at low copy number; rop
   2467..2847    +  CDS            YPB1_ECOLX: Protein predicted: Swiss-Prot protein existence level 4. From Escherichia coli.
   3089..3989    -  CDS            TcR (fragment): tetracycline efflux protein; tet; confers resistance to tetracycline
   4011..4029    +  promoter       T7 promoter: promoter for bacteriophage T7 RNA polymerase
   4106..4128    +  RBS            RBS: efficient ribosome binding site from bacteriophage T7 gene 10 (Olins and Rangwala, 1989)
   4160..4177    +  CDS            7xHis (fragment): 6xHis affinity tag
   4248..4297    +  CDS            SET1 (fragment): solubility-enhancement tag derived from T7 phage gene 10B
   4305..4352    +  terminator     T7 terminator: transcription terminator for bacteriophage T7 RNA polymerase
   4378..4670    -  CDS            TcR (fragment): tetracycline efflux protein; tet; confers resistance to tetracycline
   4718..4746    -  promoter       tet promoter: E. coli promoter for tetracycline efflux protein gene
