[The description below was written by a language model from this plasmid's Addgene catalogue record and pLannotate feature annotations shown in this document.]
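Description:
pET C-terminal TEV His6 cloning vector with BioBrick polycistronic restriction sites (9Bc) is an empty 4,755 bp bacterial expression backbone of the pET family, designed to receive open reading frames by ligation-independent cloning (LIC). It is maintained in E. coli under ampicillin selection through a β-lactamase gene driven by its own bla promoter. Replication comes from a ColE1/pMB1-type origin accompanied by the pBR322 bom region and the rop gene, which holds copy number down, consistent with the low-copy designation in the record. The feature table also picks up interrupted fragments of the tetracycline resistance gene and its promoter. These flank the expression cassette, appear to be pBR322-derived remnants, and are not listed as a usable marker.

The expression cassette consists of a T7 promoter, the efficient ribosome binding site from phage T7 gene 10, the cloning region, a His6 coding segment and a T7 terminator, so expression requires a host supplying T7 RNA polymerase. No lac operator or lacI gene is annotated. The vector is linearized at an HpaI site and treated with T4 polymerase to generate LIC overhangs. The insert must supply its own ATG start codon and is fused in frame to a C-terminal His6 tag that can be removed with TEV protease; the TEV site is described by the depositor but is not separately annotated. A short match to a T7 gene 10B-derived sequence just upstream of the terminator is probably an incidental backbone remnant.

As a "series 9" vector, it carries NotI, PacI, AsiSI and SbfI sites flanking the open reading frame. These allow BioBrick-style subcloning of cassettes to assemble polycistronic constructs for co-expression and affinity purification of several proteins.
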