Addgene plasmid #48285: pET C-terminal TEV His6 cloning vector with BioBrick polycistronic restriction sites (9Bc)
Purpose: (Empty Backbone)
Depositing lab: Scott Gradia. Depositing organization: University of California, Berkeley.
Backbone
  Vector backbone: pET
  Backbone size (bp): 4755
  Vector type: Bacterial Expression
  Tag / fusion protein: His6 (C terminal on backbone)
Growth in bacteria
  Bacterial resistance: Ampicillin, 100 μg/mL
  Growth temperature: 37°C
  Growth strain: XL1 Blue
  Copy number: Low Copy
Gene/Insert
  Gene/Insert name: None
Terms and licenses: Academic/Nonprofit Terms; Industry Terms: Not Available to Industry
Depositor comments: This plasmid is an empty vector to be used with a LIC cloning protocol. It has a TEV cleavable His6 fusion tag on the C-terminus. To clone into this vector, add LIC version 3 fusion tags to the 5' end of your PCR primers. Forward - 5'TTTAAGAAGGAGATATAGTTC3' Reverse - 5'GGATTGGAAGTAGAGGTTCTC3' In addition, ensure that your open reading frame contains an ATG start codon. Linearize the plasmid with HpaI and gel purify. When digesting the DNA with T4 polymerase for LIC version 3, use dGTP for insert and dCTP for vector. Series 9 vectors have BioBrick restriction sites to facilitate subcloning reactions to make polycistronic expression vectors. NotI, PacI, AsiSI, and SbfI are the restriction enzyme sites that flank your open reading frame. More information on this vector can be found through http://qb3.berkeley.edu/qb3/macrolab/
How to cite: pET C-terminal TEV His6 cloning vector with BioBrick polycistronic restriction sites (9Bc) was a gift from Scott Gradia (Addgene plasmid # 48285 ; http://n2t.net/addgene:48285 ; RRID:Addgene_48285)
