>Addgene plasmid #48285 | pET C-terminal TEV His6 cloning vector with BioBrick polycistronic restriction sites (9Bc) | addgene partial sequence | sequence record 71632 | pBRrevBam 5'-GGTGATGTCGGCGATATAGG-3'
GCGCCGGTGATGCCGGCCACGATGCGTCCGGCGTAGAGGATCGAGATCTCGATCCCGCGAAATTAATACG
ACTCACTATAGGGAGACCACAACGGTTTCCCTCTAGTGCCGGCTCCGGAGAGCTCTTTAATGCGGCCGCT
TAATTAACTAGAAATAATTTTGTTTAACTTTAAGAAGGAGATATAGTTAACCTCTACTTCCAATCCGGCT
CTCATCACCATCACCATCACTAATAACCAACTCCATAAGGATCGCGATCGCCCTGCAGGCCGGCCGGTAC
CACGCGTGCGCGCTGATCCGGCTGCTAACAAAGCCCGAAAGGAAGCTGAGTTGGCTGCTGCCACCGCTGA
GCAATAACTAGCATAACCCCTTGGGGCCTCTAAACGGGTCTTGAGGGGTTTTTTGCTGAAAGGAGGAACT
ATATCCGGATATCCACAGGACGGGTGTGGTCGCCATGATCGCGTAGTCGATAGTGGCTCCAAGTAGCGAA
GCGAGCAGGACTGGGCGGCGGCCAAAGCGGTCGGACAGTGCTCCGAGAACGGGTGCGCATAGAAATTGCA
TCAACGCATATAGCGCTAGCAGCACGCCATAGTGACTGGCGATGCTGTCGGAATGGACGATATCCCGCAA
GAGGCCCGGCAGTACCGGCATAACCAAGCCTATGCCTACAGCATCCAGGGTGACGGTGCCGAGGATGACG
ATGAGCGCATTGTTAGATTTCATACACGGTGCCTGACTGCGTTAGCAATTTAACTGTGATAAACTACCGC
ATTAAAGCTTATCGATGATAAGCTGTCAAACATGAGAATTCTTGAAGACGAAAGGGCCTCGTGATACGCC
TATTTTTATAGGTTAATGTCATGATAATAATGGTTTCTTAGACGTCAGGTGGCACTTTTCGGGGAAATGT
GCGCGGAACCCCTATTTGTTTATTTTTCTAAATACATTCAAATATGTATCCGCTCATGAGACAATAACCC
TGATAAATGCTTCAATAACATTGAAAAAGGAAGAGTATGAGTATTCAACATTTCCGTGTCGCCCTTATTC
CCTTTTTTGCGGCATTTTGCCTTCCTGTTTTTGCTCACCC
